>Addgene plasmid #107948 | p4g3VT-lacI | addgene full sequence | sequence record 207937 | Addgene NGS Result
CTAGACCAATTGAGATGTATGTCTGAATTAGTTGTTTTCAAAGCAAATGAACTAGCGATTAGTCGCTATG
ACTTAACGGAGCATGAAACCAAGCTAATTTTATGCTGTGTGGCACTACTCAACCCCACGATTGAAAACCC
TACAAGGAAAGAACGGACGGTATCGTTCACTTATAACCAATACGCTCAGATGATGAACATCAGTAGGGAA
AATGCTTATGGTGTATTAGCTAAAGCAACCAGAGAGCTGATGACGAGAACTGTGGAAATCAGGAATCCTT
TGGTTAAAGGCTTTGAGATTTTCCAGTGGACAGACTATGCCAAGTTCTCAAGCGAAAAATTAGAATTAGT
TTTTAGTGAAGAGATATTGCCTTATCTTTTCCAGTTAAAAAAATTCATAAAATATAATCTGGAACATGTT
AAGTCTTTTGAAAACAAATACTCTATGAGGATTTATGAGTGGTTATTAAAAGAACTAACACAAAAGAAAA
CTCACAAGGCAAATATAGAGATTAGCCTTGATGAATTTAAGTTCATGTTAATGCTTGAAAATAACTACCA
TGAGTTTAAAAGGCTTAACCAATGGGTTTTGAAACCAATAAGTAAAGATTTAAACACTTACAGCAATATG
AAATTGGTGGTTGATAAGCGAGGCCGCCCGACTGATACGTTGATTTTCCAAGTTGAACTAGATAGACAAA
TGGATCTCGTAACCGAACTTGAGAACAACCAGATAAAAATGAATGGTGACAAAATACCAACAACCATTAC
ATCAGATTCCTACCTACATAACGGACTAAGAAAAACACTACACGATGCTTTAACTGCAAAAATTCAGCTC
ACCAGTTTTGAGGCAAAATTTTTGAGTGACATGCAAAGTAAGTATGATCTCAATGGTTCGTTCTCATGGC
TCACGCAAAAACAACGAACCACACTAGAGAACATACTGGCTAAATACGGAAGGATCTGAGGTTCTTATGG
CTCTTGTATCTATCAGTGAAGCATCAAGACTAACAAACAAAAGTAGAACAACTGTTCACCGTTACATATC
AAAGGGAAAACTGTCCATATGCACAGATGAAAACGGTGTAAAAAAGATAGATACATCAGAGCTTTTACGA
GTTTTTGGTGTATTCAAAGCTGTTCACCATGAACAGATCGACAATGTAACTACTAGAGTAATACGACTCA
CTGTAGGGAATACAAGCTACTTGTTCTTTTTGCATACTAGAGAAAGAGGAGAAATACTAGATGGTGAGCA
AGGGCGAGGAGCTGTTCACCGGGGTGGTGCCCATCCTGGTCGAGCTGGACGGCGACGTAAACGGCCACAA
GTTCAGCGTGTCCGGCGAGGGCGAGGGCGATGCCACCTACGGCAAGCTGACCCTGAAGCTGATCTGCACC
ACCGGCAAGCTGCCCGTGCCCTGGCCCACCCTCGTGACCACCCTGGGCTACGGCCTGCAGTGCTTCGCCC
GCTACCCCGACCACATGAAGCAGCACGACTTCTTCAAGTCCGCCATGCCCGAAGGCTACGTCCAGGAGCG
CACCATCTTCTTCAAGGACGACGGCAACTACAAGACCCGCGCCGAGGTGAAGTTCGAGGGCGACACCCTG
GTGAACCGCATCGAGCTGAAGGGCATCGACTTCAAGGAGGACGGCAACATCCTGGGGCACAAGCTGGAGT
ACAACTACAACAGCCACAACGTCTATATCACCGCCGACAAGCAGAAGAACGGCATCAAGGCCAACTTCAA
GATCCGCCACAACATCGAGGACGGCGGCGTGCAGCTCGCCGACCACTACCAGCAGAACACCCCCATCGGC
GACGGCCCCGTGCTGCTGCCCGACAACCACTACCTGAGCTACCAGTCCGCCCTGAGCAAAGACCCCAACG
AGAAGCGCGATCACATGGTCCTGCTGGAGTTCGTGACCGCCGCCGGGATCACTCTCGGCATGGACGAGCT
GTACAAGTAATAATACTAGAGCCAGGCATCAAATAAAACGAAAGGCTCAGTCGAAAGACTGGGCCTTTCG
TTTTATCTGTTGTTTGTCGGTGAACGCTCTCTACTAGAGTCACACTGGCTCACCTTCGGGTGGGCCTTTC
TGCGTTTATATTTACAGCTAGCTCAGTCCTAGGTTTTATGCTAGCTACTAGAGAAAGAGGAGAAATACTA
GATGGTGAATGTGAAACCAGTAACGTTATACGATGTCGCAGAGTATGCCGGTGTCTCTTATCAGACCGTT
TCCCGCGTGGTGAACCAGGCCAGCCACGTTTCTGCGAAAACGCGGGAAAAAGTGGAAGCGGCGATGGCGG
AGCTGAATTACATTCCCAACCGCGTGGCACAACAACTGGCGGGCAAACAGTCGTTGCTGATTGGCGTTGC
CACCTCCAGTCTGGCCCTGCACGCGCCGTCGCAAATTGTCGCGGCGATTAAATCTCGCGCCGATCAACTG
GGTGCCAGCGTGGTGGTGTCGATGGTAGAACGAAGCGGCGTCGAAGCCTGTAAAGCGGCGGTGCACAATC
TTCTCGCGCAACGCGTCAGTGGGCTGATCATTAACTATCCGCTGGATGACCAGGATGCCATTGCTGTGGA
AGCTGCCTGCACTAATGTTCCGGCGTTATTTCTTGATGTCTCTGACCAGACACCCATCAACAGTATTATT
TTCTCCCATGAAGACGGTACGCGACTGGGCGTGGAGCATCTGGTCGCATTGGGTCACCAGCAAATCGCGC
TGTTAGCGGGCCCATTAAGTTCTGTCTCGGCGCGTCTGCGTCTGGCTGGCTGGCATAAATATCTCACTCG
CAATCAAATTCAGCCGATAGCGGAACGGGAAGGCGACTGGAGTGCCATGTCCGGTTTTCAACAAACCATG
CAAATGCTGAATGAGGGCATCGTTCCCACTGCGATGCTGGTTGCCAACGATCAGATGGCGCTGGGCGCAA
TGCGCGCCATTACCGAGTCCGGGCTGCGCGTTGGTGCGGATATCTCGGTAGTGGGATACGACGATACCGA
AGACAGCTCATGTTATATCCCGCCGTTAACCACCATCAAACAGGATTTTCGCCTGCTGGGGCAAACCAGC
GTGGACCGCTTGCTGCAACTCTCTCAGGGCCAGGCGGTGAAGGGCAATCAGCTGTTGCCCGTCTCACTGG
TGAAAAGAAAAACCACCCTGGCGCCCAATACGCAAACCGCCTCTCCCCGCGCGTTGGCCGATTCATTAAT
GCAGCTGGCACGACAGGTTTCCCGACTGGAAAGCGGGCAGGCTGCAAACGACGAAAACTACGCTTTAGTA
GCTTAATAACTCTGATAGTGCTAGTGTAGATCTCTACTAGAGCCAGGCATCAAATAAAACGAAAGGCTCA
GTCGAAAGACTGGGCCTTTCGTTTTATCTGTTGTTTGTCGGTGAACGCTCTCTACTAGAGTCACACTGGC
TCACCTTCGGGTGGGCCTTTCTGCGTTTATATACTAGTAGCGGCCGCTGCAGTGATCTACACTAGCACTA
TCAGTGCTAAATACATTCAAATATCTATCCGCTCATGAGACAATAACCCTGATAAATGCTTCAATAATAT
TGAAAAAGGAAGAATATGAGTATTCAACATTTCCGTGTCGCCCTTATTCCCTTTTTTGCGGCATTTTGCC
TTCCTGTTTTTGCTCACCCAGAAACGCTGGTGAAAGTAAAAGATGCCGAAGATCAGTTGGGTGCACGTGT
GGGTTACATCGAACTGGACCTCAACAGCGGTAAGATTCTTGAGAGTTTTCGCCCCGAAGAACGTTTCCCA
ATGATGAGCACTTTTAAAGTTCTGCTCTGTGGCGCGGTATTATCCCGTATTGACGCCGGGCAAGAGCAAC
TCGGTCGCCGCATACACTATTCTCAGAATGACTTGGTTGAGTACTCACCAGTCACAGAAAAGCATCTTAC
GGACGGCATGACAGTACGCGAATTATGCAGCGCTGCCATAACCATGAGTGATAACACGGCGGCCAACTTA
CTTCTGACAACGATCGGAGGACCGAAGGAGCTTACCGCTTTTTTGCACAACATGGGTGATCATGTAACTC
GCCTTGATCGTTGGGAACCGGAGCTGAATGAAGCCATACCAAACGACGAGCGTGACACCACGATGCCTGT
AGCTATGGCAACAACGTTGCGCAAACTCTTAACTGGCGAACTTCTTACTCTCGCTTCCCGGCAACAATTA
ATAGACTGGATGGAGGCGGATAAAGTTGCAGGACCACTTCTGCGCTCGGCCCTTCCGGCTGGCTGGTTTA
TTGCTGATAAATCTGGAGCCGGTGAGCGTGGGTCCCGCGGTATTATTGCAGCCCTGGGGCCAGATGGTAA
GCCCTCCCGTATCGTAGTTATCTACACGACGGGGAGCCAGGCAACTATGGACGAACGTAATCGCCAGATC
GCTGAGATAGGTGCCTCCCTGATTAAGCATTGGTAATAATACTAGCTCCGGCAAAAAAACGGGCAAGGTG
TCACCACCCTGCCCTTTTTCTTTAAAACCGAAAAGATTACTTCGCGTTTGCCACCTGACGTCTAAGAAAA
GGAATATTCAGCAATTTGCCCGTGCCGAAGAAAGGCCCACCCGTGAAGGTGAGCCAGTGAGTTGATTGCT
ACGTAATTAGTTAGTTAGCCCTTAGTGACTCGAATTCGCTGCCGCTTCTAGAGTATAAACGCAGAAAGGC
CCACCCGAAGGTGAGCCAGTGTGACTCTAGTAGAGAGCGTTCACCGACAAACAACAGATAAAACGAAAGG
CCCAGTCTTTCGACTGAGCCTTTCGTTTTATTTGATGCCTGGCTCTAGTATTATCACTTGTACAGCTCGT
CCATGCCGAGAGTGATCCCGGCGGCGGTCACGAACTCCAGCAGGACCATGTGATCGCGCTTCTCGTTGGG
GTCTTTGCTCAGCTTGGACTGGGTGCTCAGGTAGTGGTTGTCGGGCAGCAGCACGGGGCCGTCGCCGATG
GGGGTGTTCTGCTGGTAGTGGTCGGCGAGCTGCACGCCGCCGTCCTCGATGTTGTGGCGGATCTTGAAGT
TGGCCTTGATGCCGTTCTTCTGCTTGTCGGCGGTGATATAGACGTTGTCGCTAAAGTAGTTGTACTCCAG
CTTGTGCCCCAGGATGTTGCCGTCCTCCTTGAAGTCGATGCCCTTCAGCTCGATGCGGTTCACCAGGGTG
TCGCCCTCGAACTTCACCTCGGCGCGGGTCTTGTAGTTGCCGTCGTCCTTGAAGAAGATGGTGCGCTCCT
GGACGTAGCCTTCGGGCATGGCGGACTTGAAGAAGTCGTGCTGCTTCATGTGGTCGGGGTAGCGGGCGAA
GCACTGCACGCCCCAGGACAGGGTGGTCACGAGGGTGGGCCAGGGCACGGGCAGCTTGCCGGTGGTGCAG
ATGAACTTCAGGGTCAGCTTGCCGTAGGTGGCATCGCCCTCGCCCTCGCCGGACACGCTGAACTTGTGGC
CGTTTACGTCGCCGTCCAGCTCGACCAGGATGGGCACCACCCCGGTGAACAGCTCCTCGCCCTTGCTCAC
CATCTAGTATTTCTCCTCTTTCTCTAGTAGCTAGCATAATACCTAGGACTGAGCTAGCTGTAAATACTAG
TAGCGGCCGCTGCAGGAGTCACTAAGGGTTAGTTAGTTAGATTAGCAGAAAGTCAAAAGCCTCCGACCGG
AGGCTTTTGACTAAAACTTCCCTTGGGGTTATCATTGGGGCTCACTCAAAGGCGGTAATCAGATAAAAAA
AATCCTTAGCTTTCGCTAAGGATGATTTCTGCTAGAGCTGTCAGACCAAGTTTACGAGCTCGCTTGGACT
CCTGTTGATAGATCCAGTAATGACCTCAGAACTCCATCTGGATTTGTTCAGAACGCTCGGTTGCCGCCGG
GCGCTTTTTATTGGTGAGAATCCAAGCACTAGGGACAGTAAGACGGGTAAGCCTGTTGATGATACCGCTG
CCTTACTGGGTGCATTAGCCAGTCTGAATGACCTGTCACGGGATAATCCGAAGTGGCCAGACTGGAAAAT
CAGAGGGCAGGAACTGCTGAACAGCAAAAAGTCAGATAGCACCACATAGCAGACCCGCCATAAAACGCCC
TGAGAAGCCCGTGACGGGCTTTTCTTGTATTATGGGTAGTTTCCTTGCATGAATCCATAAAAGGCGCCTG
TAGTGCCATTTACCCCCATTCACTGCCAGAGCCGTGAGCGCAGCGAACTGAATGTCACGAAAAAGACAGC
GACTCAGGTGCCTGATGGTCGGAGACAAAAGGAATATTCAGCGATTTGCCCGAGCTTGCGAGGGTGCTAC
TTAAGCCTTTAGGGTTTTAAGGTCTGTTTTGTAGAGGAGCAAACAGCGTTTGCGACATCCTTTTGTAATA
CTGCGGAACTGACTAAAGTAGTGAGTTATACACAGGGCTGGGATCTATTCTTTTTATCTTTTTTTATTCT
TTCTTTATTCTATAAATTATAACCACTTGAATATAAACAAAAAAAACACACAAAGGTCTAGCGGAATTTA
CAGAGGGTCTAGCAGAATTTACAAGTTTTCCAGCAAAGGTCTAGCAGAATTTACAGATACCCACAACTCA
AAGGAAGAGGACATGTAATTATCATTGACTAGCCCATCTCAATTGGTATAGTGATTAAAATCAC
Features (pLannotate 1.2.2; 25 found; start..end, strand, type, name):
     19..969     +  CDS            Rep101: RepA protein needed for replication with the pSC101 origin; rep101
   1179..1199    +  intron         CMV intron (fragment): modified intron A from human cytomegalovirus (CMV)
   1251..1970    +  CDS            Venus: yellow fluorescent protein (YFP) with fast and efficient maturation (Nagai et al., 2002) mammalian codon-optimized
   1990..2061    +  terminator     rrnB T1 terminator: transcription terminator T1 from the E. coli rrnB gene
   2077..2104    +  terminator     T7Te terminator: phage T7 early transcription terminator
   2114..2134    +  promoter       J23119(SpeI) promoter (fragment): bacterial promoter (Registry of Standard Biological Parts BBa J23119) modified to end with an SpeI site
   2181..3260    +  CDS            lacI: lac repressor; lacI; The lac repressor binds to the lac operator to inhibit transcription in E. coli. This inhibition can be relieved by adding lactose or isopropyl-β-D-thiogalactopyranoside (IPTG).
   3261..3293    +  CDS            ssrA tag (LVA): C-terminal peptide that mediates degradation in bacteria through the ClpXP and ClpAP proteases (McGinness et al., 2006) mutant LVA variant that confers accelerated degradation under some conditions (Andersen et al., 1998)
   3341..3412    +  terminator     rrnB T1 terminator: transcription terminator T1 from the E. coli rrnB gene
   3428..3455    +  terminator     T7Te terminator: phage T7 early transcription terminator
   3462..3482    +  misc_feature   BioBrick suffix: universal suffix for all parts
   3514..3583    +  promoter       AmpR promoter: bla
   3586..4446    +  CDS            AmpR: β-lactamase; bla; confers resistance to ampicillin, carbenicillin, and related antibiotics
   4457..4516    +  terminator     his operon terminator: This putative transcriptin terminator from the E. coli his operon has a 2-bp deletion introduced during synthesis. Its efficiency has not been determined.
   4576..4605    -  terminator     T3Te terminator: phage T3 early transcription terminator
   4652..4673    +  misc_feature   BioBrick prefix: BioBrick prefix for parts that do not start with "ATG"
   4680..4707    -  terminator     T7Te terminator: phage T7 early transcription terminator
   4723..4794    -  terminator     rrnB T1 terminator: transcription terminator T1 from the E. coli rrnB gene
   4817..5533    -  CDS            mTurquoise2: mTurquoise2 is a basic (constitutively fluorescent) cyan fluorescent protein published in 2012, derived from Aequorea victoria. It is reported to be a rapidly-maturing monomer with very low acid sensitivity.
   5560..5591    -  promoter       J23119 promoter (fragment): bacterial promoter (Registry of Standard Biological Parts BBa J23119)
   5595..5615    +  misc_feature   BioBrick suffix: universal suffix for all parts
   5651..5682    +  terminator     tonB terminator: bidirectional E. coli tonB-P14 transcription terminator
   5729..5769    -  terminator     bacterial terminator (fragment): putative bacterial transcription terminator
   5807..5901    +  terminator     lambda t0 terminator: transcription terminator from phage lambda
   6393..6615    +  rep_origin     pSC101 ori: low-copy replication origin that requires the Rep101 protein
