[The description below was written by a language model from this plasmid's Addgene catalogue record and pLannotate feature annotations shown in this document.]
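Description:
p4g3VT-lacI is a low-copy bacterial expression plasmid for synthetic biology work in E. coli, built on the BioBrick backbone pSB4A5. It replicates from the pSC101 origin, which depends on the plasmid-encoded Rep101 (RepA) protein, and it is selected with ampicillin through a β-lactamase gene driven by its own promoter. BioBrick prefix and suffix scars and several insulating terminators (his operon, T3Te, tonB, lambda t0) flank the functional modules and limit read-through between them and the backbone.

The payload is a ratiometric fluorescent reporter made of three separately terminated cassettes. According to the catalogue purpose, the yellow reporter mVenus (annotated as Venus) is placed under a T7 promoter variant, PT7(-3G), with the B0034 ribosome binding site. This promoter is not picked up in the automated feature table, and the short "CMV intron" fragment annotated just upstream of the gene is probably a spurious match. A cyan protein, mTurquoise2, lies on the opposite strand downstream of a sequence matching part of the J23119 family of constitutive promoters. It presumably provides the reference signal against which mVenus output is normalised, correcting for differences in copy number and cell state. The third cassette encodes the lac repressor LacI fused to an LVA-variant ssrA degradation tag, which shortens its lifetime via ClpXP/ClpAP proteolysis. It also follows a J23119-like promoter fragment. Each cassette ends in a paired rrnB T1 and T7Te terminator.

The construct comes from a study on programmed hierarchical patterning of bacterial populations. It appears intended to report T7 RNA polymerase-dependent promoter activity while supplying LacI, but the record does not state the regulatory role of LacI.
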