Addgene plasmid #107948: p4g3VT-lacI
Purpose: Ratiometric reporter [PT7(-3G)-RBSB0034, low copy number]
Depositing lab: Jim Haseloff. Depositing organization: University of Cambridge. Publication: Programmed hierarchical patterning of bacterial populations. Boehm CR, Grant PK, Haseloff J. Nat Commun. 2018 Feb 22;9(1):776. doi: 10.1038/s41467-018-03069-3. PubMed 29472537.
Backbone
  Vector backbone: pSB4A5
  Vector type: Bacterial Expression, Synthetic Biology
Growth in bacteria
  Bacterial resistance: Ampicillin, 100 μg/mL
  Growth temperature: 37°C
  Growth strain: DH5alpha
  Copy number: Low Copy
Gene/Insert
  Gene/Insert name: mVenus
  Species: Synthetic
  Cloning method: Gibson Cloning
Terms and licenses: Academic/Nonprofit Terms; Industry Terms: Not Available to Industry
Depositor comments: Additional genes: mTurquoise2, lacI . Please visit https://www.biorxiv.org/content/early/2017/10/17/204925 for bioRxiv preprint.
How to cite: p4g3VT-lacI was a gift from Jim Haseloff (Addgene plasmid # 107948 ; http://n2t.net/addgene:107948 ; RRID:Addgene_107948)
